>Addgene plasmid #214498 | AiP1432 - pAAV-AiE2144m-minBG-SYFP2-WPRE-BGHpA | addgene full sequence | sequence record 438954 | Addgene NGS Result
[42 nt withheld, positions 1-42]
C
[141 nt withheld, positions 44-184]
CCTTTGACGTTGGAGTCCACGTTCTTT
[37 nt withheld, positions 212-248]
ACTCTATCTCGGGCTATTCTTTTGATTTATAAGGGATTTTGCCGATTTCGGTCTATTGGTTAAAAAATGA
GCTGATTTAACAAAAATTTAACGCGAATTTTAACAAAATATTAACGTTTACAATTTTATGGTGCACTCTC
AGTACAATCTGCTCTGATGCCGCATAGTTAAGCCAGCCCCGACACCCGCCAACACCCGCTGACGCGCCCT
GACGGGCTTGTCTGCTCCCGGCATCCGCTTACAGACAAGCTGTGACCGTCTCCGGGAGCTGCATGTGTCA
GAGGTTTTCACCGTCATCACCGAAACGCGCGAGACGAAAGGGCCTCGTGATACGCCTATTTTTATAGGTT
AATGTCATGATAATAATGGTTTCTTAGACGTCAGGTGGCACTTTTCGGGGAAATGTGCGCGGAACCCCTA
TTTGTTTATTTTTCTAAATACATTCAAATATGTATCCGCTCATGAGACAATAACCCTGATAAATGCTTCA
ATAATATTGAAAAAGGAAGAGTATGAGTATTCAACATTTCCGTGTCGCCCTTATTCCCTTTTTTGCGGCA
TTTTGCCTTCCTGTTTTTGCTCACCCAGAAACGCTGGTGAAAGTAAAAGATGCTGAAGATCAGTTGGGTG
CACGAGTGGGTTACATCGAACTGGATCTCAACAGCGGTAAGATCCTTGAGAGTTTTCGCCCCGAAGAACG
TTTTCCAATGATGAGCACTTTTAAAGTTCTGCTATGTGGCGCGGTATTATCCCGTATTGACGCCGGGCAA
GAGCAACTCGGTCGCCGCATACACTATTCTCAGAATGACTTGGTTGAGTACTCACCAGTCACAGAAAAGC
ATCTTACGGATGGCATGACAGTAAGAGAATTATGCAGTGCTGCCATAACCATGAGTGATAACACTGCGGC
CAACTTACTTCTGACAACGATCGGAGGACCGAAGGAGCTAACCGCTTTTTTGCACAACATGGGGGATCAT
GTAACTCGCCTTGATCGTTGGGAACCGGAGCTGAATGAAGCCATACCAAACGACGAGCGTGACACCACGA
TGCCTGTAGCAATGGCAACAACGTTGCGCAAACTATTAACTGGCGAACTACTTACTCTAGCTTCCCGGCA
ACAATTAATAGACTGGATGGAGGCGGATAAAGTTGCAGGACCACTTCTGCGCTCGGCCCTTCCGGCTGGC
TGGTTTATTGCTGATAAATCTGGAGCCGGTGAGCGTGGGTCTCGCGGTATCATTGCAGCACTGGGGCCAG
ATGGTAAGCCCTCCCGTATCGTAGTTATCTACACGACGGGGAGTCAGGCAACTATGGATGAACGAAATAG
ACAGATCGCTGAGATAGGTGCCTCACTGATTAAGCATTGGTAACTGTCAGACCAAGTTTACTCATATATA
CTTTAGATTGATTTAAAACTTCATTTTTAATTTAAAAGGATCTAGGTGAAGATCCTTTTTGATAATCTCA
TGACCAAAATCCCTTAACGTGAGTTTTCGTTCCACTGAGCGTCAGACCCCGTAGAAAAGATCAAAGGATC
TTCTTGAGATCCTTTTTTTCTGCGCGTAATCTGCTGCTTGCAAACAAAAAAACCACCGCTACCAGCGGTG
GTTTGTTTGCCGGATCAAGAGCTACCAACTCTTTTTCCGAAGGTAACTGGCTTCAGCAGAGCGCAGATAC
CAAATACTGTTCTTCTAGTGTAGCCGTAGTTAGGCCACCACTTCAAGAACTCTGTAGCACCGCCTACATA
CCTCGCTCTGCTAATCCTGTTACCAGTGGCTGCTGCCAGTGGCGATAAGTCGTGTCTTACCGGGTTGGAC
TCAAGACGATAGTTACCGGATAAGGCGCAGCGGTCGGGCTGAACGGGGGGTTCGTGCACACAGCCCAGCT
TGGAGCGAACGACCTACACCGAACTGAGATACCTACAGCGTGAGCTATGAGAAAGCGCCACGCTTCCCGA
AGGGAGAAAGGCGGACAGGTATCCGGTAAGCGGCAGGGTCGGAACAGGAGAGCGCACGAGGGAGCTTCCA
GGGGGAAACGCCTGGTATCTTTATAGTCCTGTCGGGTTTCGCCACCTCTGACTTGAGCGTCGATTTTTGT
GATGCTCGTCAGGGGGGCGGAGCCTATGGAAAAACGCCAGCAACGCGGCCTTTTTACGGTTCCTGGCCTT
TTGCTGGCCTTTTGCTCACATGTCCTGCAGGCAGCTGCGCGCTCGCTCGCTCACTGAGGCCGCCCGGGCG
TCGGGCGACCTTTGGTCGCCCGGCCTCAGTGAGCGAGCGAGCGCGCAGAGAGGGAGTGGCCAACTCCATC
ACTAGGGGTTCCTGCGGCCGCACGCGTTGTAAGAGTAATAATCGCCGGCGGGTGTCCTGTGGGTGCCTTG
AGGGTAAGAGGCTCAAGAAATCTTCAAAGTCAGACTCCATTCAAGAGCTGAACTAATGTTGCCTGCCACT
AGCGACATTAACCCTCAGGGAGGGTTGGACAGGATCTGGGGAAGCTGCAGGTGCAGAGTGCACTAGAATT
TGAACCCCAGGATACAGACAAGAAGCTGCCTAAAGGCAGAGAGCCCTGGGTACCGTGGTCCCAGGAGGCC
AAAGCCCCGGAGGTCACAGAGCTGAGCTCATTCTTCCTCTCCAGCTGCAGATGTTGTAAGGGAAAAACAA
CAAAACAAACAGGAAGTTCTGAGGATGGTTTCCCACGTGTTTCTCTCCATGTTTCTCTCCAGTCACTGCC
TCGTCACCCAAACCAGTTTTCTCCTCTCAGCCTCTTGTGCTCCCAGATCAGGCCTCCCTCCCTCAGCCCA
GATGTCCCCAACGGGGGTGGGGGGTGGTTTATGCTTCGCTTCTAGGATGCCTGCATCTTAGAAAGGCAAG
GTGGCAGGCTGCACAGGCAACTGCATTATCATTTCTTAATGTCATTTTTTTCTGATCCGTATGATGGGGG
AAATGTGCTGGGTGTGGCTCACTCCTGTAATCGTAGCACTCAAGACGCCGGCGGAGCTCGGGCTGGGCAT
AAAAGTCAGGGCAGAGCCATCTATTGCTTACATTTGCTTCTGGGATCCAGATCTTTCGAAGCTAGCGCTA
CCGGTCGCCACCATGGTGAGCAAGGGCGAGGAGCTGTTCACCGGGGTGGTGCCCATCCTGGTCGAGCTGG
ACGGCGACGTAAACGGCCACAAGTTCAGCGTGTCCGGCGAGGGCGAGGGCGATGCCACCTACGGCAAGCT
GACCCTGAAGCTGATCTGCACCACCGGCAAGCTGCCCGTGCCCTGGCCCACCCTCGTGACCACCCTGGGC
TACGGCGTGCAGTGCTTCGCCCGCTACCCCGACCACATGAAGCAGCACGACTTCTTCAAGTCCGCCATGC
CCGAAGGCTACGTCCAGGAGCGCACCATCTTCTTCAAGGACGACGGCAACTACAAGACCCGCGCCGAGGT
GAAGTTCGAGGGCGACACCCTGGTGAACCGCATCGAGCTGAAGGGCATCGACTTCAAGGAGGACGGCAAC
ATCCTGGGGCACAAGCTGGAGTACAACTACAACAGCCACAACGTCTATATCACCGCCGACAAGCAGAAGA
ACGGCATCAAGGCCAACTTCAAGATCCGCCACAACATCGAGGACGGCGGCGTGCAGCTCGCCGACCACTA
CCAGCAGAACACCCCCATCGGCGACGGCCCCGTGCTGCTGCCCGACAACCACTACCTGAGCTACCAGTCC
AAGCTGAGCAAAGACCCCAACGAGAAGCGCGATCACATGGTCCTGCTGGAGTTCGTGACCGCCGCCGGGA
TCACTCTCGGCATGGACGAGCTGTACAAGTAAGTCGACGGCGCGCCGCGGCCGCGAATTCGATATCATAA
TCAACCTCTGGATTACAAAATTTGTGAAAGATTGACTGGTATTCTTAACTATGTTGCTCCTTTTACGCTA
TGTGGATACGCTGCTTTAATGCCTTTGTATCATGCTATTGCTTCCCGTATGGCTTTCATTTTCTCCTCCT
TGTATAAATCCTGGTTAGTTCTTGCCACGGCGGAACTCATCGCCGCCTGCCTTGCCCGCTGCTGGACAGG
GGCTCGGCTGTTGGGCACTGACAATTCCGTGGCTCGAGAGATCTTCGACTGTGCCTTCTAGTTGCCAGCC
ATCTGTTGTTTGCCCCTCCCCCGTGCCTTCCTTGACCCTGGAAGGTGCCACTCCCACTGTCCTTTCCTAA
TAAAATGAGGAAATTGCATCGCATTGTCTGAGTAGGTGTCATTCTATTCTGGGGGGTGGGGTGGGGCAGG
ACAGCAAGGGGGAGGATTGGGAAGACAATAGCAGGCATGAGATCTCACGTGCGGACCGAGCGGCCGCAGG
AACCCCTAGTGATGGAGTTGGCCACTCCCTCTCTGCGCGCTCGCTCGCTCACTGAGGCCGGGCGACCAAA
GGTCGCCCGACGCCCGGGCTTTGCCCGGGCGGCCTCAGTGAGCGAGCGAGCGCGCAGCTGCCTGCAGGGG
CGCCTGATGCGGTATTTTCTCCTTACGCATCTGTGCGGTATTTCACACCGCATA
[95 nt withheld, positions 4783-4877]
TTAGC
Features (pLannotate 1.2.2; 14 found; start..end, strand, type, name):
    375..424     -  misc_feature   bom (fragment): basis of mobility region from pBR322
    526..561     -  CDS            rop (fragment): Rop protein, which maintains plasmids at low copy number; rop
    656..760     +  promoter       AmpR promoter: bla
    761..1621    +  CDS            AmpR: β-lactamase; bla; confers resistance to ampicillin, carbenicillin, and related antibiotics
   1792..2380    +  rep_origin     ori: high-copy-number ColE1/pMB1/pBR322/pUC origin of replication
   2453..2480    +  repeat_region  AAV2 ITR (fragment): inverted terminal repeat of adeno-associated virus serotype 2 inverted
   2509..2536    +  repeat_region  AAV2 ITR (fragment): inverted terminal repeat of adeno-associated virus serotype 2 inverted
   3341..4057    +  CDS            SYFP2: SYFP2 is a basic (constitutively fluorescent) yellow fluorescent protein published in 2006, derived from Aequorea victoria. It is reported to be a very rapidly-maturing monomer with moderate acid sensitivity.
   4097..4254    +  misc_feature   WPRE (fragment): woodchuck hepatitis virus posttranscriptional regulatory element
   4260..4340    +  misc_feature   WPRE (fragment): woodchuck hepatitis virus posttranscriptional regulatory element
   4357..4468    +  polyA_signal   bGH poly(A) signal: bovine growth hormone polyadenylation signal
   4586..4726    +  repeat_region  AAV2 ITR: inverted terminal repeat of adeno-associated virus serotype 2 inverted
   4731..4782    -  misc_feature   bom (fragment): basis of mobility region from pBR322
   4801..374     +  rep_origin     f1 ori (across the origin) (sequence partly withheld): f1 bacteriophage origin of replication; arrow indicates direction of (+) strand synthesis
