[The description below was written by a language model from this plasmid's Addgene catalogue record and pLannotate feature annotations shown in this document.]
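Description:
AiP1432 - pAAV-AiE2144m-minBG-SYFP2-WPRE-BGHpA is an AAV transfer plasmid built on a pAAV2 backbone and designed to produce recombinant adeno-associated virus carrying an enhancer-driven fluorescent reporter. The sequenced record is 4,882 nt. In bacteria it is maintained as a high-copy plasmid through a ColE1/pUC-type origin and selected with ampicillin via the β-lactamase gene and its own promoter. An f1 phage origin and small remnants of the pBR322 bom and rop regions are also present in the backbone.

The payload lies between AAV2 inverted terminal repeats, which are the cis elements required for replication and packaging of the vector genome into capsids. The downstream ITR is annotated in full, whereas the upstream one is detected only as two short fragments, which may reflect incomplete annotation or sequencing of this repetitive, structured region. Between the upstream ITR and the reporter is an unannotated stretch that, according to the construct name and catalogue fields, holds the AiE2144m enhancer followed by the minBG minimal promoter. A minimal promoter has little activity on its own, so expression depends on the enhancer, which is intended to restrict transgene expression to specific populations of brain cells. The record does not state which cell types it targets. The reporter is SYFP2, a rapidly maturing monomeric yellow fluorescent protein derived from Aequorea victoria. It is followed by a WPRE, annotated as two fragments that suggest a shortened or variant form, which boosts transcript stability and expression, and by the bovine growth hormone polyadenylation signal. The construct belongs to a collection of enhancer AAVs for genetic access to cortical cell types, and is used to label and evaluate the cells in which the enhancer is active.
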