Addgene plasmid #214498: AiP1432 - pAAV-AiE2144m-minBG-SYFP2-WPRE-BGHpA
Purpose: AiE2144m is an enhancer sequence, designed to drive AAV-mediated transgene expression in specific populations of brain cells
Depositing lab: Allen Institute for Brain Science & Bosiljka Tasic. Depositing organization: Allen Institute. Publication: A suite of enhancer AAVs and transgenic mouse lines for genetic access to cortical cell types. Ben-Simon Y, Hooper M, Narayan S, Daigle TL, Dwivedi D, Way SW, Oster A, Stafford DA, Mich JK, Taormina MJ, Martinez RA, Opitz-Araya X, Roth JR, Alexander JR, Allen S, Amster A, Arbuckle J, Ayala A, Baker PM, Bakken TE, Barcelli T, Barta S, Bendrick J, Bertagnolli D, Bielstein C, Bishwakarma P, Bowlus J, Boyer G, Brouner K, Casian B, Casper T, Chakka AB, Chakrabarty R, Chance RK, Chavan S, Clark M, Colbert K, Collman F, Daniel S, Departee M, DiValentin P, Donadio N, Dotson N, Egdorf T, Fliss T, Gabitto M, Garcia J, Gary A, Gasperini M, Gloe J, Goldy J, Gore BB, Graybuck L, Greisman N, Haeseleer F, Halterman C, Haradon Z, Hastings SD, Helback O, Ho W, Hockemeyer D, Huang C, Huff S, Hunker A, Johansen N, Jones D, Juneau Z, Kalmbach B, Kannan M, Khem S, Kussick E, Kutsal R, Larsen R, Lee C, Lee AY, Leibly M, Lenz GH, Li S, Liang E, Lusk N, Madigan Z, Malloy J, Malone J, McCue R, Melchor J, Mollenkopf T, Moosman S, Morin E, Newman D, Ng L, Ngo K, Omstead V, Otto S, Oyama A, Pena N, Pham T, Phillips E, Pom CA, Potekhina L, Ransford S, Ray PL, Rette D, Reynoldson C, Rimorin C, Rocha D, Ruiz A, Sanchez REA, Sawyer L, Sedeno-Cortes A, Sevigny JP, Shapovalova N, Shepard N, Shulga L, Sigler AR, Siverts L, Soliman S, Somasundaram S, Staats B, Stewart K, Szelenyi E, Tieu M, Trader C, Tran A, van Velthoven CTJ, Walker M, Wang Y, Weed N, Wirthlin M, Wood T, Wynalda B, Yao Z, Zhou T, Ariza J, Dee N, Reding M, Ronellenfitch K, Mufti S, Sunkin SM, Smith KA, Esposito L, Waters J, Thyagarajan B, Yao S, Lein ES, Zeng H, Levi BP, Ngai J, Ting JT, Tasic B. Cell. 2025 May 16:S0092-8674(25)00513-6. doi: 10.1016/j.cell.2025.05.002. PubMed 40403729.
Backbone
  Vector backbone: pAAV2
  Vector type: AAV
Growth in bacteria
  Bacterial resistance: Ampicillin, 100 μg/mL
  Growth temperature: 37°C
  Growth strain: NEB Stable
  Copy number: High Copy
Gene/Insert
  Gene/Insert name: SYFP2
  Species: Synthetic
  Promoter: minBG
  Cloning method: Gibson Cloning
Terms and licenses: Academic/Nonprofit Terms; Industry Terms: Not Available to Industry
Depositor comments: 5' Cloning Site: SgrAI (destroyed), 3' Cloning Site: SgrAI (destroyed). Please visit https://doi.org/10.1101/2024.06.10.597244 for bioRxiv preprint.
How to cite: AiP1432 - pAAV-AiE2144m-minBG-SYFP2-WPRE-BGHpA was a gift from Allen Institute for Brain Science & Bosiljka Tasic (Addgene plasmid # 214498 ; http://n2t.net/addgene:214498 ; RRID:Addgene_214498)
